>Addgene plasmid #194553 | pRK5-mEGFP-HMGB1-MUT-Patchless | addgene full sequence | sequence record 385236 | Addgene NGS Result
TTCGAGCTCGCCCGACATTGATTATTGACTAGTTATTAATAGTAATCAATTACGGGGTCATTAGTTCATA
GCCCATATATGGAGTTCCGCGTTACATAACTTACGGTAAATGGCCCGCCTGGCTGACCGCCCAACGACCC
CCGCCCATTGACGTCAATAATGACGTATGTTCCCATAGTAACGCCAATAGGGACTTTCCATTGACGTCAA
TGGGTGGAGTATTTACGGTAAACTGCCCACTTGGCAGTACATCAAGTGTATCATATGCCAAGTACGCCCC
CTATTGACGTCAATGACGGTAAATGGCCCGCCTGGCATTATGCCCAGTACATGACCTTATGGGACTTTCC
TACTTGGCAGTACATCTACGTATTAGTCATCGCTATTACCATGGTGATGCGGTTTTGGCAGTACATCAAT
GGGCGTGGATAGCGGTTTGACTCACGGGGATTTCCAAGTCTCCACCCCATTGACGTCAATGGGAGTTTGT
TTTGGCACCAAAATCAACGGGACTTTCCAAAATGTCGTAACAACTCCGCCCCATTGACGCAAATGGGCGG
TAGGCGTGTACGGTGGGAGGTCTATATAAGCAGAGCTCGTTTAGTGAACCGTCAGATCGCCTGGAGACGC
CATCCACGCTGTTTTGACCTCCATAGAAGACACCGGGACCGATCCAGCCTCCGCGGCCGGGAACGGTGCA
TTGGAACGCGGATTCCCCGTGCCAAGAGTGACGTAAGTACCGCCTATAGAGTCTATAGGCCCACCCCCTT
GGCTTCGTTAGAACGCGGCTACAATTAATACATAACCTTATGTATCATACACATACGATTTAGGTGACAC
TATAGAATAACATCCACTTTGCCTTTCTCTCCACAGGTGTCCACTCCCAGGTCCAACTGCACCTCGGTTC
TATCGATTGAATTCGTACCGGTGCCACCATGGTGAGCAAGGGCGAGGAGCTGTTCACCGGGGTGGTGCCC
ATCCTGGTCGAGCTGGACGGCGACGTAAACGGCCACAAGTTCAGCGTGCGCGGCGAGGGCGAGGGCGATG
CCACCAACGGCAAGCTGACCCTGAAGTTCATCTGCACCACCGGCAAGCTGCCCGTGCCCTGGCCCACCCT
CGTGACCACCCTGACCTACGGCGTGCAGTGCTTCAGCCGCTACCCCGACCACATGAAGCAGCACGACTTC
TTCAAGTCCGCCATGCCCGAAGGCTACGTCCAGGAGCGCACCATCTCCTTCAAGGACGACGGCACCTACA
AGACCCGCGCCGAGGTGAAGTTCGAGGGCGACACCCTGGTGAACCGCATCGAGCTGAAGGGCATCGACTT
CAAGGAGGACGGCAACATCCTGGGGCACAAGCTGGAGTACAACTTCAACAGCCACAACGTCTATATCACG
GCCGACAAGCAGAAGAACGGCATCAAGGCGAACTTCAAGATCCGCCACAACGTCGAGGACGGCAGCGTGC
AGCTCGCCGACCACTACCAGCAGAACACCCCCATCGGCGACGGCCCCGTGCTGCTGCCCGACAACCACTA
CCTGAGCACCCAGTCCAAGCTGAGCAAAGACCCCAACGAGAAGCGCGATCACATGGTCCTGCTGGAGTTC
GTGACCGCCGCCGGGATCACTCTCGGCATGGACGAGCTGTACACGGCGATGGGCAAAGGAGATCCTAAGA
AGCCGAGAGGCAAAATGTCATCATATGCATTTTTTGTGCAAACTTGTCGGGAGGAGCATAAGAAGAAGCA
CCCAGATGCTTCAGTCAACTTCTCAGAGTTTTCTAAGAAGTGCTCAGAGAGGTGGAAGACCATGTCTGCT
AAAGAGAAAGGAAAATTTGAAGATATGGCAAAAGCGGACAAGGCCCGTTATGAAAGAGAAATGAAAACCT
ATATCCCTCCCAAAGGGGAGACAAAAAAGAAGTTCAAGGATCCCAATGCACCCAAGAGGCCTCCTTCGGC
CTTCTTCCTCTTCTGCTCTGAGTATCGCCCAAAAATCAAAGGAGAACATCCTGGCCTGTCCATTGGTGAT
GTTGCGAAGAAACTGGGAGAGATGTGGAATAACACTGCTGCAGATGACAAGCAGCCTTATGAAAAGAAGG
CTGCGAAGCTGAAGGAAAAATATGAAAAGGATATTGCTGCATATCGAGCTAAAGGAAAGCCTGATGCAGC
AAAAAAGGGAGTTGTCAAGGCTGAAAAAAGCAAGAAAAGGAAGAGGAGGAAGATGAGGAAGATGAAGAGG
ATGAGGAGGAGGAGGAAGATGAAGAAGATGAAGATGAAGAAGAAGTAAAGTCGACCTGCAGAAGCTTGGC
CGCCATGGCCCAACTTGTTTATTGCAGCTTATAATGGTTACAAATAAAGCAATAGCATCACAAATTTCAC
AAATAAAGCATTTTTTTCACTGCATTCTAGTTGTGGTTTGTCCAAACTCATCAATGTATCTTATCATGTC
TGGATCGGGAATTAATTCGGCGCAGCACCATGGCCTGAAATAACCTCTGAAAGAGGAACTTGGTTAGGTA
CCTTCTGAGGCGGAAAGAACCAGCTGTGGAATGTGTGTCAGTTAGGGTGTGGAAAGTCCCCAGGCTCCCC
AGCAGGCAGAAGTATGCAAAGCATGCATCTCAATTAGTCAGCAACCAGGTGTGGAAAGTCCCCAGGCTCC
CCAGCAGGCAGAAGTATGCAAAGCATGCATCTCAATTAGTCAGCAACCATAGTCCCGCCCCTAACTCCGC
CCATCCCGCCCCTAACTCCGCCCAGTTCCGCCCATTCTCCGCCCCATGGCTGACTAATTTTTTTTATTTA
TGCAGAGGCCGAGGCCGCCTCGGCCTCTGAGCTATTCCAGAAGTAGTGAGGAGGCTTTTTTGGAGGCCTA
GGCTTTTGCAAAAAGCTGTTAACAGCTTGGCACTGGCCGTCGTTTTACAACGTCGTGACTGGGAAAACCC
TGGCGTTACCCAACTTAATCGCCTTGCAGCACATCCCCCTTTCGCCAGCTGGCGTAATAGCGAAGAGGCC
CGCACCGATCGCCCTTCCCAACAGTTGCGCAGCCTGAATGGCGAATGGCGCCTGATGCGGTATTTTCTCC
TTACGCATCTGTGCGGTATTTCACACCGCATA
[142 nt withheld, positions 3113-3254]
C
[141 nt withheld, positions 3256-3396]
CCTTTGACGTTGGAGTCCACGTTCTTT
[37 nt withheld, positions 3424-3460]
ACCCTATCTCGGGCTATTCTTTTGATTTATAAGGGATTTTGCCGATTTCGGCCTATTGGTTAAAAAATGA
GCTGATTTAACAAAAATTTAACGCGAATTTTAACAAAATATTAACGTTTACAATTTTATGGTGCACTCTC
AGTACAATCTGCTCTGATGCCGCATAGTTAAGCCAGCCCCGACACCCGCCAACACCCGCTGACGCGCCCT
GACGGGCTTGTCTGCTCCCGGCATCCGCTTACAGACAAGCTGTGACCGTCTCCGGGAGCTGCATGTGTCA
GAGGTTTTCACCGTCATCACCGAAACGCGCGAGACGAAAGGGCCTCGTGATACGCCTATTTTTATAGGTT
AATGTCATGATAATAATGGTTTCTTAGACGTCAGGTGGCACTTTTCGGGGAAATGTGCGCGGAACCCCTA
TTTGTTTATTTTTCTAAATACATTCAAATATGTATCCGCTCATGAGACAATAACCCTGATAAATGCTTCA
ATAATATTGAAAAAGGAAGAGTATGAGTATTCAACATTTCCGTGTCGCCCTTATTCCCTTTTTTGCGGCA
TTTTGCCTTCCTGTTTTTGCTCACCCAGAAACGCTGGTGAAAGTAAAAGATGCTGAAGATCAGTTGGGTG
CACGAGTGGGTTACATCGAACTGGATCTCAACAGCGGTAAGATCCTTGAGAGTTTTCGCCCCGAAGAACG
TTTTCCAATGATGAGCACTTTTAAAGTTCTGCTATGTGGCGCGGTATTATCCCGTATTGACGCCGGGCAA
GAGCAACTCGGTCGCCGCATACACTATTCTCAGAATGACTTGGTTGAGTACTCACCAGTCACAGAAAAGC
ATCTTACGGATGGCATGACAGTAAGAGAATTATGCAGTGCTGCCATAACCATGAGTGATAACACTGCGGC
CAACTTACTTCTGACAACGATCGGAGGACCGAAGGAGCTAACCGCTTTTTTGCACAACATGGGGGATCAT
GTAACTCGCCTTGATCGTTGGGAACCGGAGCTGAATGAAGCCATACCAAACGACGAGCGTGACACCACGA
TGCCTGTAGCAATGGCAACAACGTTGCGCAAACTATTAACTGGCGAACTACTTACTCTAGCTTCCCGGCA
ACAATTAATAGACTGGATGGAGGCGGATAAAGTTGCAGGACCACTTCTGCGCTCGGCCCTTCCGGCTGGC
TGGTTTATTGCTGATAAATCTGGAGCCGGTGAGCGTGGGTCTCGCGGTATCATTGCAGCACTGGGGCCAG
ATGGTAAGCCCTCCCGTATCGTAGTTATCTACACGACGGGGAGTCAGGCAACTATGGATGAACGAAATAG
ACAGATCGCTGAGATAGGTGCCTCACTGATTAAGCATTGGTAACTGTCAGACCAAGTTTACTCATATATA
CTTTAGATTGATTTAAAACTTCATTTTTAATTTAAAAGGATCTAGGTGAAGATCCTTTTTGATAATCTCA
TGACCAAAATCCCTTAACGTGAGTTTTCGTTCCACTGAGCGTCAGACCCCGTAGAAAAGATCAAAGGATC
TTCTTGAGATCCTTTTTTTCTGCGCGTAATCTGCTGCTTGCAAACAAAAAAACCACCGCTACCAGCGGTG
GTTTGTTTGCCGGATCAAGAGCTACCAACTCTTTTTCCGAAGGTAACTGGCTTCAGCAGAGCGCAGATAC
CAAATACTGTTCTTCTAGTGTAGCCGTAGTTAGGCCACCACTTCAAGAACTCTGTAGCACCGCCTACATA
CCTCGCTCTGCTAATCCTGTTACCAGTGGCTGCTGCCAGTGGCGATAAGTCGTGTCTTACCGGGTTGGAC
TCAAGACGATAGTTACCGGATAAGGCGCAGCGGTCGGGCTGAACGGGGGGTTCGTGCACACAGCCCAGCT
TGGAGCGAACGACCTACACCGAACTGAGATACCTACAGCGTGAGCTATGAGAAAGCGCCACGCTTCCCGA
AGGGAGAAAGGCGGACAGGTATCCGGTAAGCGGCAGGGTCGGAACAGGAGAGCGCACGAGGGAGCTTCCA
GGGGGAAACGCCTGGTATCTTTATAGTCCTGTCGGGTTTCGCCACCTCTGACTTGAGCGTCGATTTTTGT
GATGCTCGTCAGGGGGGCGGAGCCTATGGAAAAACGCCAGCAACGCGGCCTTTTTACGGTTCCTGGCCTT
TTGCTGGCCTTTTGCTCACATGTTCTTTCCTGCGTTATCCCCTGATTCTGTGGATAACCGTATTACCGCC
TTTGAGTGAGCTGATACCGCTCGCCGCAGCCGAACGACCGAGCGCAGCGAGTCAGTGAGCGAGGAAGCGG
AAGAGCGCCCAATACGCAAACCGCCTCTCCCCGCGCGTTGGCCGATTCATTAATGCAGCTGGCACGACAG
GTTTCCCGACTGGAAAGCGGGCAGTGAGCGCAACGCAATTAATGTGAGTTAGCTCACTCATTAGGCACCC
CAGGCTTTACACTTTATGCTTCCGGCTCGTATGTTGTGTGGAATTGTGAGCGGATAACAATTTCACACAG
GAAACAGCTATGACATGATTACGAATTAA
Features (pLannotate 1.2.2; 21 found; start..end, strand, type, name):
     14..393     +  enhancer       CMV enhancer: human cytomegalovirus immediate early enhancer
    394..597     +  promoter       CMV promoter: human cytomegalovirus (CMV) immediate early promoter
    733..776     +  intron         CMV intron (fragment): modified intron A from human cytomegalovirus
    828..846     +  promoter       SP6 promoter: promoter for bacteriophage SP6 RNA polymerase
    850..887     +  CDS            IgH signal sequence (fragment): signal sequence from the mouse immunoglobulin heavy chain variable region
    939..1653    +  CDS            SiriusGFP (fragment): enhanced GFP (EGFP) derivative that exhibits robust folding and enhanced photostability (Zhong et al., 2019) mammalian codon-optimized
   1659..2201    +  CDS            HMGB1 (fragment): HMGB1_BOVIN - Also known as HMG1. Experimental evidence at protein level: Swiss-Prot protein existence level 1. In the extracellular compartment (following either active secretion or passive release)involved in regulation of the inflammatory response. Fully reduced HGMB1 (which subsequently gets oxidized after release) in association with CXCL12 mediates the recruitment of inflammatory cells during the initial phase of tissue injury; the CXCL12:HMGB1 complex triggers CXCR4 homodimerization (By similarity). Induces the migration of monocyte-derived immature dendritic cells and seems to regulate
   2322..2456    +  polyA_signal   SV40 poly(A) signal: SV40 polyadenylation signal
   2525..2882    +  promoter       SV40 promoter: SV40 enhancer and early promoter
   2901..3055    +  CDS            lacZα (fragment): LacZα fragment of β-galactosidase; lacZ fragment
   3061..3112    -  misc_feature   bom (fragment): basis of mobility region from pBR322
   3131..3511    +  rep_origin     M13 ori (sequence partly withheld): M13 bacteriophage origin of replication; arrow indicates direction of (+) strand synthesis
   3587..3636    -  misc_feature   bom (fragment): basis of mobility region from pBR322
   3738..3773    -  CDS            rop (fragment): Rop protein, which maintains plasmids at low copy number; rop
   3868..3972    +  promoter       AmpR promoter: bla
   3973..4833    +  CDS            AmpR: β-lactamase; bla; confers resistance to ampicillin, carbenicillin, and related antibiotics
   5004..5592    +  rep_origin     ori: high-copy-number ColE1/pMB1/pBR322/pUC origin of replication
   5775..5867    +  CDS            lacI (fragment): lac repressor; lacI; The lac repressor binds to the lac operator to inhibit transcription in E. coli. This inhibition can be relieved by adding lactose or isopropyl-β-D-thiogalactopyranoside (IPTG).
   5880..5901    +  protein_bind   CAP binding site: CAP binding activates transcription in the presence of cAMP. E. coli catabolite activator protein
   5916..5946    +  promoter       lac promoter: promoter for the E. coli lac operon
   5954..5970    +  protein_bind   lac operator: The lac repressor binds to the lac operator to inhibit transcription in E. coli. This inhibition can be relieved by adding lactose or isopropyl-β-D-thiogalactopyranoside (IPTG). lac repressor encoded by lacI
