[The description below was written by a language model from this plasmid's Addgene catalogue record and pLannotate feature annotations shown in this document.]
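Description:
pRK5-mEGFP-HMGB1-MUT-Patchless is a mammalian expression plasmid of about 6 kb built on the pRK5 backbone. It produces a fluorescently tagged, disease-associated frameshift variant of human HMGB1. The plasmid is propagated in E. coli at high copy from a ColE1/pUC-type origin and selected with ampicillin through the β-lactamase gene and its own promoter. An M13 phage origin is also present, along with short remnants of lacZα, lacI, rop and bom and a lac promoter/operator region. These are backbone leftovers and have no evident role in the construct. No mammalian selection marker is annotated, which suits transient transfection.

The expression cassette is driven by the human cytomegalovirus immediate early enhancer and promoter. A fragment of CMV intron A and an SP6 phage promoter follow; the SP6 promoter could in principle support in vitro transcription. The open reading frame starts with monomeric EGFP, which the automated annotation labels as the closely related SiriusGFP. It is fused to the N terminus of HMGB1, and the cassette ends in an SV40 polyadenylation signal, with an SV40 enhancer/early promoter segment lying downstream. The HMGB1 annotation matched the bovine orthologue, but the record gives the insert as human. It also covers only part of the insert, consistent with the K184Rfs*44 frameshift replacing the normal C-terminal tail with a different sequence. In this "Patchless" version, a stop codon after Lys209 truncates the frameshifted tail, presumably removing a sequence patch found in the full mutant, although the record does not define that patch. A short fragment annotated as an IgH signal sequence lies upstream of the GFP, and its significance is not stated.

The associated study concerns aberrant phase separation and nucleolar dysfunction in rare genetic diseases. The construct is therefore suited to live-cell imaging of how this part of the mutant tail affects HMGB1 localisation and condensate behaviour.
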