Addgene plasmid #194553: pRK5-mEGFP-HMGB1-MUT-Patchless
Purpose: Mammalian Expression of mEGFP-HMGB1 Mutant (K184Rfs*44) Fusion Protein, "Patchless" variant
Depositing lab: Denes Hnisz. Publication: Aberrant phase separation and nucleolar dysfunction in rare genetic diseases. Mensah MA, Niskanen H, Magalhaes AP, Basu S, Kircher M, Sczakiel HL, Reiter AMV, Elsner J, Meinecke P, Biskup S, Chung BHY, Dombrowsky G, Eckmann-Scholz C, Hitz MP, Hoischen A, Holterhus PM, Hulsemann W, Kahrizi K, Kalscheuer VM, Kan A, Krumbiegel M, Kurth I, Leubner J, Longardt AC, Moritz JD, Najmabadi H, Skipalova K, Snijders Blok L, Tzschach A, Wiedersberg E, Zenker M, Garcia-Cabau C, Buschow R, Salvatella X, Kraushar ML, Mundlos S, Caliebe A, Spielmann M, Horn D, Hnisz D. Nature. 2023 Feb;614(7948):564-571. doi: 10.1038/s41586-022-05682-1. Epub 2023 Feb 8. PubMed 36755093.
Backbone
  Vector backbone: pRK5
  Vector type: Mammalian Expression
Growth in bacteria
  Bacterial resistance: Ampicillin, 100 μg/mL
  Growth temperature: 37°C
  Growth strain: DH5alpha
  Copy number: High Copy
Gene/Insert
  Gene/Insert name: HMGB1
  Species: H. sapiens (human)
  Mutation: K184Rfs*44, truncation by stop codon after Lys209
  Entrez Gene: HMGB1 (a.k.a. HMG-1, HMG1, HMG3, SBP-1)
  Tag / fusion protein: mEGFP (N terminal on insert)
  Cloning method: Gibson Cloning
Terms and licenses: Academic/Nonprofit Terms; Industry Terms: Not Available to Industry
How to cite: pRK5-mEGFP-HMGB1-MUT-Patchless was a gift from Denes Hnisz (Addgene plasmid # 194553 ; http://n2t.net/addgene:194553 ; RRID:Addgene_194553)
